>Addgene plasmid #32492 | pEGFP-ATXN1-52Q | addgene partial sequence | sequence record 82867 | EGFP-C 5'-CATGGTCCTGCTGGAGTTCGTG-3'
CTCGGCATGGACGAGCTGTACAAGTCCGGACTCAGATCTCGAGCTCAAGCTAGCTTCGAATTCATGAAAT
CCAACCAAGAGCGGAGCAACGAATGCCTGCCTCCCAAGAAGCGCGAGATCCCCGCCACCAGCCGGTCCTC
CGAGGAGAAGGCCCCTACCCTGCCCAGCGACAACCACCGGGTGGAGGGCACAGCATGGCTCCCGGGCAAC
CCTGGTGGCCGGGGCCACGGGGGCGGGAGGCATGGGCCGGCAGGGACCTCGGTGGAGCTTGGTTTACAAC
AGGGAATAGGTTTACACAAAGCATTGTCCACAGGGCTGGACTACTCCCCGCCCAGCGCTCCCAGGTCTGT
CCCCGTGGCCACCACGCTGCCTGCCGCGTACGCCACCCCGCAGCCAGGGACCCCGGTGTCCCCCGTACAG
TACGCTCACCTGCCGCACACCTTCCAGTTCATTGGGTCCTCCCAATACAGTGGAACCTATGCCAGCTTCA
TCCCATCACAGCTGATCCCCCCAACCGCCAACCCCGTCACCAGTGCAGTGGCCTCGGCCGCAGGGGCCAC
CACTCCATCCCAGCGCTCCCAGCTGGAGGCCTATTCCACTCTGCTGGCCAACATGGGCAGTCTGAGCCAG
ACGCCGGGACACAAGGCTGAGCAGCAGCAGCAGCAGCAGCAGCAGCAGCAGCAGCAGCAGCAGCAGCAGC
AGCAGCAGCAGCAGCAGCAGCAGCAGCAGCAGCAGCAGCAGCAGCAGCAGCAGCAGCAGCAGCAGCAGCA
GCAGCAGCAGCAGCAGCAGCAGCAGCAGCAGCAGCAGCAGCAGCACCTCAGCAGGGCTCCGGGGCTCATC
ACCCCGGGGTCCCCCCCACCAGCCCAGCAGAACCAGTACGTCCACATTTCCAGTTCTCCGCAGAACACCG
GCCGCACCGCCTCTCCTCCGGCCATCCCCGTCCACCTCCACCCCCACCAGACGATGATCCCACACACGCT
C
