[The description below was written by a language model from this plasmid's Addgene catalogue record.]
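Description:
pEGFP-ATXN1-52Q is a mammalian expression plasmid built on the pEGFP-C1 backbone (about 4.7 kb without insert) that produces human ataxin-1 fused to green fluorescent protein. It is propagated in standard E. coli cloning strains under kanamycin selection; the record lists the copy number as unknown and provides no feature table, so other backbone elements such as the replication origin or any mammalian selection marker are not documented here.

The payload is an approximately 2.6 kb human ATXN1 coding sequence inserted through a HindIII site at both ends, so the correct orientation cannot be assumed from the cloning strategy alone, and it is not recorded whether the sites survived cloning. Transcription is driven by the CMV promoter, a strong constitutive promoter in most mammalian cell lines. The GFP tag is supplied by the backbone and sits at the N terminus of ataxin-1, allowing the fusion protein to be followed directly by fluorescence. The insert carries a tract of 52 consecutive glutamines, and it lacks its own stop codon, which means translation presumably continues into downstream vector sequence until an in-frame stop is reached, adding a few vector-derived residues at the C terminus.

Expansion of the ataxin-1 polyglutamine tract underlies spinocerebellar ataxia type 1 (SCA1), and the associated publication concerns protein misfolding in SCA1, including chaperone suppression of aggregation and altered subcellular localization of the proteasome. The construct is therefore suited to transfection experiments that visualize the localization and aggregation of polyglutamine-containing ataxin-1 in cultured cells, and that test how chaperones or other factors modify that behaviour.
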