Addgene plasmid #32492: pEGFP-ATXN1-52Q
Depositing lab: Huda Zoghbi. Depositing organization: Baylor College of Medicine. Publication: Chaperone suppression of aggregation and altered subcellular proteasome localization imply protein misfolding in SCA1. Cummings CJ, Mancini MA, Antalffy B, DeFranco DB, Orr HT, Zoghbi HY. Nat Genet. 1998 Jun;19(2):148-54. 10.1038/502 PubMed 9620770.
Backbone
  Vector backbone: pEGFP-C1
  Backbone size w/o insert (bp): 4700
  Vector type: Mammalian Expression
Growth in bacteria
  Bacterial resistance: Kanamycin, 50 μg/mL
  Growth temperature: 37°C
  Growth strain: DH5alpha
  Copy number: Unknown
Gene/Insert
  Gene/Insert name: Ataxin-1 (alt name: ATXN1)
  Species: H. sapiens (human)
  Insert size (bp): 2604
  Mutation: insert contains a stretch of 52 Glutamines and no stop codon
  GenBank ID: NM_000332
  Entrez Gene: ATXN1 (a.k.a. ATX1, D6S504E, SCA1)
  Promoter: CMV
  Tag / fusion protein: GFP (N terminal on backbone)
  Cloning method: Restriction Enzyme; 5′ cloning site HindIII (unknown if destroyed); 3′ cloning site HindIII (unknown if destroyed)
  Sequencing primers: 5′ CATGGTCCTGCTGGAGTTCGTG
Terms and licenses: Academic/Nonprofit Terms; Industry Terms: Not Available to Industry
How to cite: pEGFP-ATXN1-52Q was a gift from Huda Zoghbi (Addgene plasmid # 32492 ; http://n2t.net/addgene:32492 ; RRID:Addgene_32492)
